Addgene plasmid #213325: HTR5-DuET
Purpose: The DuET construct encodes the named human GPCR engineered with a cleaved hemagglutinin signal peptide, a 5' FLAG and a 3' 1D4 epitope tag optimized for expression in mammalian cells and proteomics studies.
Depositing lab: Thomas Sakmar. Depositing organization: Rockefeller University. Publication: Multiplexed selectivity screening of anti-GPCR antibodies. Dahl L, Kotliar IB, Bendes A, Dodig-Crnkovic T, Fromm S, Elofsson A, Uhlen M, Sakmar TP, Schwenk JM. Sci Adv. 2023 May 3;9(18):eadf9297. doi: 10.1126/sciadv.adf9297. Epub 2023 May 3. PubMed 37134173.
Backbone
  Vector backbone: pcDNA 3.1 (+)
  Vector type: Mammalian Expression
Growth in bacteria
  Bacterial resistance: Ampicillin, 100 μg/mL
  Growth temperature: 37°C
  Growth strain: DH5alpha
  Copy number: High Copy
Gene/Insert
  Gene/Insert name: HTR5 (alt names: 5-hydroxytryptamine receptor 5A; 5-HT5A, HTR5A, 5HT5A)
  Species: H. sapiens (human)
  Entrez Gene: HTR5A (a.k.a. 5-HT5A)
  Promoter: CMV, T7
  Tag / fusion protein: FLAG (N terminal on insert); 1D4 (C terminal on insert)
  Cloning method: Gibson Cloning
Terms and licenses: Academic/Nonprofit Terms; Industry Terms: Not Available to Industry
Depositor comments: Class: A, Family: 5-Hydroxytryptamine. Ensembl ID: ENSG00000157219, Uniprot ID: P47898
How to cite: HTR5-DuET was a gift from Thomas Sakmar (Addgene plasmid # 213325 ; http://n2t.net/addgene:213325 ; RRID:Addgene_213325)
