[The description below was written by a language model from this plasmid's Addgene catalogue record and pLannotate feature annotations shown in this document.]
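Description:
HTR5-DuET is a mammalian expression plasmid built on the pcDNA 3.1 (+) backbone that carries the human serotonin receptor 5-HT5A (HTR5A), a class A GPCR of the 5-hydroxytryptamine family. The sequenced record is 6,611 nt. In E. coli it replicates from a high-copy ColE1/pUC-type origin and is selected with ampicillin through the β-lactamase gene. An f1 origin is also present. For selection in mammalian cells, the backbone provides a neomycin/kanamycin phosphotransferase gene driven by the SV40 enhancer/early promoter and terminated by an SV40 polyadenylation signal. Several other small annotated fragments (lac promoter/operator region, lacI, ble, bom and an HIV-1 LTR match) appear to be backbone remnants or short sequence matches rather than functional parts of the design.

The receptor coding sequence, which spans the numbering origin of the circular record, sits downstream of the CMV immediate-early enhancer and promoter and is followed by the bovine growth hormone polyadenylation signal. A T7 promoter between CMV and the insert allows in vitro transcription. According to the catalogue entry, the DuET format places a cleavable hemagglutinin signal peptide and a FLAG epitope at the N terminus and a 1D4 epitope at the C terminus. The feature table detects the FLAG sequence just upstream of HTR5A, annotated as a fragment of 3xFLAG, but does not separately annotate the signal peptide or the 1D4 tag. The insert was assembled by Gibson cloning. The dual tags allow capture and detection of the receptor from either end, and the construct is intended for expression in mammalian cells and proteomics work. The associated publication used such constructs for multiplexed selectivity screening of anti-GPCR antibodies.
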