Features (pLannotate 1.2.2; 21 found; start..end, strand, type, name):
    729..953     +  polyA_signal   bGH poly(A) signal: bovine growth hormone polyadenylation signal
    957..978     +  promoter       SV40 promoter (fragment): SV40 enhancer and early promoter
    999..1427    +  rep_origin     f1 ori (sequence partly withheld): f1 bacteriophage origin of replication; arrow indicates direction of (+) strand synthesis
   1441..1770    +  promoter       SV40 promoter: SV40 enhancer and early promoter
   1837..2628    +  CDS            neo: KKA2_KLEPN - Also known as kan, nptII. Experimental evidence at protein level: Swiss-Prot protein existence level 1. Resistance to kanamycin, neomycin, paromomycin, ribostamycin, butirosin and gentamicin B. From Klebsiella pneumoniae.
   2652..2810    +  CDS            ble (fragment): BLE_KLEPN - Experimental evidence at protein level: Swiss-Prot protein existence level 1. Binding protein with a strong affinity to the bleomycin family of antibiotics. Binds to CL990; an antimitotic-antibiotic compound. From Klebsiella pneumoniae.
   2805..2926    +  polyA_signal   SV40 poly(A) signal: SV40 polyadenylation signal
   2999..3015    -  protein_bind   lac operator: The lac repressor binds to the lac operator to inhibit transcription in E. coli. This inhibition can be relieved by adding lactose or isopropyl-β-D-thiogalactopyranoside (IPTG). lac repressor encoded by lacI
   3023..3053    -  promoter       lac promoter: promoter for the E. coli lac operon
   3068..3089    -  protein_bind   CAP binding site: CAP binding activates transcription in the presence of cAMP. E. coli catabolite activator protein
   3102..3194    -  CDS            lacI (fragment): lac repressor; lacI; The lac repressor binds to the lac operator to inhibit transcription in E. coli. This inhibition can be relieved by adding lactose or isopropyl-β-D-thiogalactopyranoside (IPTG).
   3377..3965    -  rep_origin     ori: high-copy-number ColE1/pMB1/pBR322/pUC origin of replication
   4136..4996    -  CDS            AmpR: β-lactamase; bla; confers resistance to ampicillin, carbenicillin, and related antibiotics
   4997..5101    -  promoter       AmpR promoter: bla
   5160..5212    -  misc_feature   bom (fragment): basis of mobility region from pBR322
   5367..5746    +  enhancer       CMV enhancer: human cytomegalovirus immediate early enhancer
   5747..5950    +  promoter       CMV promoter: human cytomegalovirus (CMV) immediate early promoter
   5946..5979    +  LTR            5' LTR (truncated) (fragment): truncated 5' long terminal repeat (LTR) from HIV-1
   5995..6013    +  promoter       T7 promoter: promoter for bacteriophage T7 RNA polymerase
   6106..6126    +  CDS            3xFLAG (fragment): three tandem FLAG® epitope tags
   6139..598     +  CDS            HTR5A (across the origin): 5HT5A_HUMAN - Experimental evidence at transcript level: Swiss-Prot protein existence level 2. This is one of the several different receptors for 5- hydroxytryptamine (serotonin), a biogenic hormone that functions as a neurotransmitter, a hormone, and a mitogen. The activity of this receptor is mediated by G proteins. From Homo sapiens (Human).
>Addgene plasmid #213325 | HTR5-DuET | addgene full sequence | sequence record 430860 | Addgene NGS Result
CAATGTTATGATCGCTCTGACCTGGGCCCTGAGCGCTGTGATCAGCCTTGCGCCGCTGCTTTTCGGATGG
GGAGAGACATATTCAGAGGGATCAGAGGAATGCCAGGTCAGTCGGGAGCCTTCCTATGCGGTGTTTAGCA
CTGTCGGCGCTTTTTATCTCCCACTGTGTGTCGTGCTGTTCGTCTATTGGAAAATTTATAAGGCTGCCAA
GTTTCGGGTAGGAAGCCGGAAAACGAACTCCGTGAGCCCGATCAGTGAAGCTGTGGAAGTGAAGGACTCT
GCTAAGCAGCCACAGATGGTGTTCACGGTCAGGCATGCCACTGTGACATTCCAGCCCGAAGGGGACACCT
GGAGAGAACAGAAAGAACAGAGGGCAGCCCTGATGGTCGGGATCCTGATCGGTGTGTTTGTCCTCTGCTG
GATACCCTTCTTCCTGACAGAACTTATCAGCCCCCTCTGTAGCTGTGACATTCCCGCTATTTGGAAAAGC
ATCTTTCTGTGGCTTGGATACAGTAACTCTTTTTTCAATCCTCTGATATACACAGCATTCAATAAAAACT
ACAACTCCGCATTCAAAAATTTCTTTTCACGGCAGCATATCGATACCGGTGGACGCACCGGTGAATTCGA
TGAGGCCAGCACCACCGTGTCTAAGACCGAGACTTCTCAGGTGGCCCCTGCCTAACTCGAGTCTAGAGGG
CCCGTTTAAACCCGCTGATCAGCCTCGACTGTGCCTTCTAGTTGCCAGCCATCTGTTGTTTGCCCCTCCC
CCGTGCCTTCCTTGACCCTGGAAGGTGCCACTCCCACTGTCCTTTCCTAATAAAATGAGGAAATTGCATC
GCATTGTCTGAGTAGGTGTCATTCTATTCTGGGGGGTGGGGTGGGGCAGGACAGCAAGGGGGAGGATTGG
GAAGACAATAGCAGGCATGCTGGGGATGCGGTGGGCTCTATGGCTTCTGAGGCGGAAAGAACCAGCTGGG
GCTCTAGGGGGTATCCCC
[124 nt withheld, positions 999-1122]
C
[91 nt withheld, positions 1124-1214]
A
[49 nt withheld, positions 1216-1264]
CCTTTGACGTTGGAGTCCACGTTCTTT
[37 nt withheld, positions 1292-1328]
ACCCTATCTCGGTCTATTCTTTTGATTTATAAGGGATTTTGCCGATTTCGGCCTATTGGTTAAAAAATGA
GCTGATTTAACAAAAATTTAACGCGAATTAATTCTGTGGAATGTGTGTCAGTTAGGGTGTGGAAAGTCCC
CAGGCTCCCCAGCAGGCAGAAGTATGCAAAGCATGCATCTCAATTAGTCAGCAACCAGGTGTGGAAAGTC
CCCAGGCTCCCCAGCAGGCAGAAGTATGCAAAGCATGCATCTCAATTAGTCAGCAACCATAGTCCCGCCC
CTAACTCCGCCCATCCCGCCCCTAACTCCGCCCAGTTCCGCCCATTCTCCGCCCCATGGCTGACTAATTT
TTTTTATTTATGCAGAGGCCGAGGCCGCCTCTGCCTCTGAGCTATTCCAGAAGTAGTGAGGAGGCTTTTT
TGGAGGCCTAGGCTTTTGCAAAAAGCTCCCGGGAGCTTGTATATCCATTTTCGGATCTGATCAAGAGACA
GGATGAGGATCGTTTCGCATGATTGAACAAGATGGATTGCACGCAGGTTCTCCGGCCGCTTGGGTGGAGA
GGCTATTCGGCTATGACTGGGCACAACAGACAATCGGCTGCTCTGATGCCGCCGTGTTCCGGCTGTCAGC
GCAGGGGCGCCCGGTTCTTTTTGTCAAGACCGACCTGTCCGGTGCCCTGAATGAACTGCAGGACGAGGCA
GCGCGGCTATCGTGGCTGGCCACGACGGGCGTTCCTTGCGCAGCTGTGCTCGACGTTGTCACTGAAGCGG
GAAGGGACTGGCTGCTATTGGGCGAAGTGCCGGGGCAGGATCTCCTGTCATCTCACCTTGCTCCTGCCGA
GAAAGTATCCATCATGGCTGATGCAATGCGGCGGCTGCATACGCTTGATCCGGCTACCTGCCCATTCGAC
CACCAAGCGAAACATCGCATCGAGCGAGCACGTACTCGGATGGAAGCCGGTCTTGTCGATCAGGATGATC
TGGACGAAGAGCATCAGGGGCTCGCGCCAGCCGAACTGTTCGCCAGGCTCAAGGCGCGCATGCCCGACGG
CGAGGATCTCGTCGTGACCCATGGCGATGCCTGCTTGCCGAATATCATGGTGGAAAATGGCCGCTTTTCT
GGATTCATCGACTGTGGCCGGCTGGGTGTGGCGGACCGCTATCAGGACATAGCGTTGGCTACCCGTGATA
TTGCTGAAGAGCTTGGCGGCGAATGGGCTGACCGCTTCCTCGTGCTTTACGGTATCGCCGCTCCCGATTC
GCAGCGCATCGCCTTCTATCGCCTTCTTGACGAGTTCTTCTGAGCGGGACTCTGGGGTTCGAAATGACCG
ACCAAGCGACGCCCAACCTGCCATCACGAGATTTCGATTCCACCGCCGCCTTCTATGAAAGGTTGGGCTT
CGGAATCGTTTTCCGGGACGCCGGCTGGATGATCCTCCAGCGCGGGGATCTCATGCTGGAGTTCTTCGCC
CACCCCAACTTGTTTATTGCAGCTTATAATGGTTACAAATAAAGCAATAGCATCACAAATTTCACAAATA
AAGCATTTTTTTCACTGCATTCTAGTTGTGGTTTGTCCAAACTCATCAATGTATCTTATCATGTCTGTAT
ACCGTCGACCTCTAGCTAGAGCTTGGCGTAATCATGGTCATAGCTGTTTCCTGTGTGAAATTGTTATCCG
CTCACAATTCCACACAACATACGAGCCGGAAGCATAAAGTGTAAAGCCTGGGGTGCCTAATGAGTGAGCT
AACTCACATTAATTGCGTTGCGCTCACTGCCCGCTTTCCAGTCGGGAAACCTGTCGTGCCAGCTGCATTA
ATGAATCGGCCAACGCGCGGGGAGAGGCGGTTTGCGTATTGGGCGCTCTTCCGCTTCCTCGCTCACTGAC
TCGCTGCGCTCGGTCGTTCGGCTGCGGCGAGCGGTATCAGCTCACTCAAAGGCGGTAATACGGTTATCCA
CAGAATCAGGGGATAACGCAGGAAAGAACATGTGAGCAAAAGGCCAGCAAAAGGCCAGGAACCGTAAAAA
GGCCGCGTTGCTGGCGTTTTTCCATAGGCTCCGCCCCCCTGACGAGCATCACAAAAATCGACGCTCAAGT
CAGAGGTGGCGAAACCCGACAGGACTATAAAGATACCAGGCGTTTCCCCCTGGAAGCTCCCTCGTGCGCT
CTCCTGTTCCGACCCTGCCGCTTACCGGATACCTGTCCGCCTTTCTCCCTTCGGGAAGCGTGGCGCTTTC
TCATAGCTCACGCTGTAGGTATCTCAGTTCGGTGTAGGTCGTTCGCTCCAAGCTGGGCTGTGTGCACGAA
CCCCCCGTTCAGCCCGACCGCTGCGCCTTATCCGGTAACTATCGTCTTGAGTCCAACCCGGTAAGACACG
ACTTATCGCCACTGGCAGCAGCCACTGGTAACAGGATTAGCAGAGCGAGGTATGTAGGCGGTGCTACAGA
GTTCTTGAAGTGGTGGCCTAACTACGGCTACACTAGAAGAACGGTATTTGGTATCTGCGCTCTGCTGAAG
CCAGTTACCTTCGGAAAAAGAGTTGGTAGCTCTTGATCCGGCAAACAAACCACCGCTGGTAGCGGTGGTT
TTTTTGTTTGCAAGCAGCAGATTACGCGCAGAAAAAAAGGATCTCAAGAAGATCCTTTGATCTTTTCTAC
GGGGTCTGACGCTCAGTGGAACGAAAACTCACGTTAAGGGATTTTGGTCATGAGATTATCAAAAAGGATC
TTCACCTAGATCCTTTTAAATTAAAAATGAAGTTTTAAATCAATCTAAAGTATATATGAGTAAACTTGGT
CTGACAGTTACCAATGCTTAATCAGTGAGGCACCTATCTCAGCGATCTGTCTATTTCGTTCATCCATAGT
TGCCTGACTCCCCGTCGTGTAGATAACTACGATACGGGAGGGCTTACCATCTGGCCCCAGTGCTGCAATG
ATACCGCGAGACCCACGCTCACCGGCTCCAGATTTATCAGCAATAAACCAGCCAGCCGGAAGGGCCGAGC
GCAGAAGTGGTCCTGCAACTTTATCCGCCTCCATCCAGTCTATTAATTGTTGCCGGGAAGCTAGAGTAAG
TAGTTCGCCAGTTAATAGTTTGCGCAACGTTGTTGCCATTGCTACAGGCATCGTGGTGTCACGCTCGTCG
TTTGGTATGGCTTCATTCAGCTCCGGTTCCCAACGATCAAGGCGAGTTACATGATCCCCCATGTTGTGCA
AAAAAGCGGTTAGCTCCTTCGGTCCTCCGATCGTTGTCAGAAGTAAGTTGGCCGCAGTGTTATCACTCAT
GGTTATGGCAGCACTGCATAATTCTCTTACTGTCATGCCATCCGTAAGATGCTTTTCTGTGACTGGTGAG
TACTCAACCAAGTCATTCTGAGAATAGTGTATGCGGCGACCGAGTTGCTCTTGCCCGGCGTCAATACGGG
ATAATACCGCGCCACATAGCAGAACTTTAAAAGTGCTCATCATTGGAAAACGTTCTTCGGGGCGAAAACT
CTCAAGGATCTTACCGCTGTTGAGATCCAGTTCGATGTAACCCACTCGTGCACCCAACTGATCTTCAGCA
TCTTTTACTTTCACCAGCGTTTCTGGGTGAGCAAAAACAGGAAGGCAAAATGCCGCAAAAAAGGGAATAA
GGGCGACACGGAAATGTTGAATACTCATACTCTTCCTTTTTCAATATTATTGAAGCATTTATCAGGGTTA
TTGTCTCATGAGCGGATACATATTTGAATGTATTTAGAAAAATAAACAAATAGGGGTTCCGCGCACATTT
CCCCGAAAAGTGCCACCTGACGTCGACGGATCGGGAGATCTCCCGATCCCCTATGGTGCACTCTCAGTAC
AATCTGCTCTGATGCCGCATAGTTAAGCCAGTATCTGCTCCCTGCTTGTGTGTTGGAGGTCGCTGAGTAG
TGCGCGAGCAAAATTTAAGCTACAACAAGGCAAGGCTTGACCGACATTTGCATGAAGAATCTGCTTAGGG
TTAGGCGTTTTGCGCTGCTTCGCGATGTACGGGCCAGATATACGCGTTGACATTGATTATTGACTAGTTA
TTAATAGTAATCAATTACGGGGTCATTAGTTCATAGCCCATATATGGAGTTCCGCGTTACATAACTTACG
GTAAATGGCCCGCCTGGCTGACCGCCCAACGACCCCCGCCCATTGACGTCAATAATGACGTATGTTCCCA
TAGTAACGCCAATAGGGACTTTCCATTGACGTCAATGGGTGGAGTATTTACGGTAAACTGCCCACTTGGC
AGTACATCAAGTGTATCATATGCCAAGTACGCCCCCTATTGACGTCAATGACGGTAAATGGCCCGCCTGG
CATTATGCCCAGTACATGACCTTATGGGACTTTCCTACTTGGCAGTACATCTACGTATTAGTCATCGCTA
TTACCATGGTGATGCGGTTTTGGCAGTACATCAATGGGCGTGGATAGCGGTTTGACTCACGGGGATTTCC
AAGTCTCCACCCCATTGACGTCAATGGGAGTTTGTTTTGGCACCAAAATCAACGGGACTTTCCAAAATGT
CGTAACAACTCCGCCCCATTGACGCAAATGGGCGGTAGGCGTGTACGGTGGGAGGTCTATATAAGCAGAG
CTCTCTGGCTAACTAGAGAACCCACTGCTTACTGGCTTATCGAAATTAATACGACTCACTATAGGGAGAC
CCAAGCTGGCTAGCGTTTAAACTTAAGCTTAGCGCCACCATGAAGACGATCATCGCCCTGAGCTACATCT
TCTGCCTGGTATTCGCCGACTACAAGGACGATGATGACGCCAGCATCGATATGGACCTGCCCGTCAACTT
GACGAGTTTCAGTCTGTCCACTCCAAGTCCTCTTGAGACTAATCACTCTCTTGGAAAGGACGACTTGAGG
CCTTCCAGCCCTCTCCTCTCCGTGTTTGGGGTGCTGATTCTTACCCTGCTCGGATTTCTGGTAGCCGCTA
CTTTCGCATGGAACCTGTTGGTGCTGGCAACCATTCTCCGCGTGCGGACATTCCACAGGGTTCCCCATAA
TCTTGTGGCATCCATGGCAGTGAGTGACGTACTGGTAGCAGCACTGGTGATGCCTCTTTCTCTCGTCCAT
GAACTCAGCGGGCGGAGATGGCAGCTTGGACGAAGACTTTGTCAGTTGTGGATTGCATGTGACGTACTTT
GCTGTACTGCTTCCATTTGGAATGTCACCGCCATTGCCCTTGACCGCTACTGGTCCATCACTCGCCATAT
GGAGTATACCTTGAGGACCCGAAAATGTGTCTC
